Addgene plasmid #55150: mCherry-UbiquitinC-N-18
Purpose: Localization: Membrane , Excitation: 587, Emission: 610
Depositing lab: Michael Davidson. Depositing organization: Florida State University, Tallahassee.
Backbone
  Vector backbone: mCherry-N1
  Backbone size w/o insert (bp): 4750
  Vector type: Mammalian Expression
  Selectable markers: Neomycin (select with G418)
Growth in bacteria
  Bacterial resistance: Kanamycin, 50 μg/mL
  Growth temperature: 37°C
  Growth strain: DH5alpha
  Copy number: High Copy
Gene/Insert
  Gene/Insert name: UbiquitinC
  Species: H. sapiens (human)
  Mutation: aa 2-76 of NP_003324.1
  Entrez Gene: UBA52 (a.k.a. CEP52, HUBCEP52, L40, RPL40)
  Promoter: CMV
  Tag / fusion protein: mCherry (C terminal on backbone)
  Cloning method: Unknown
  Sequencing primers: 5′ CMV-F; 3′ SV40pA-R
Terms and licenses: Academic/Nonprofit Terms; Industry Terms: Not Available to Industry
Depositor comments: . Excitation = 587; Emission = 610
How to cite: mCherry-UbiquitinC-N-18 was a gift from Michael Davidson (Addgene plasmid # 55150 ; http://n2t.net/addgene:55150 ; RRID:Addgene_55150)
