[The description below was written by a language model from this plasmid's Addgene catalogue record.]
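Description:
mCherry-UbiquitinC-N-18 is a mammalian expression plasmid built on the mCherry-N1 backbone (about 4.75 kb without the insert), an N1-style fluorescent protein fusion vector in which the gene of interest sits upstream of the fluorophore. It is propagated in E. coli as a high-copy plasmid under kanamycin selection, and it carries a neomycin resistance marker so that transfected mammalian cells can be selected with G418. No feature table accompanies the record, so the origin of replication and other backbone elements are not itemised. The use of an SV40 polyA reverse sequencing primer does imply an SV40 polyadenylation signal downstream of the fusion.

The insert is a human ubiquitin sequence, recorded as amino acids 2–76 of the reference protein, expressed from the CMV promoter for strong constitutive transcription in mammalian cells. mCherry is fused to the C-terminal end of ubiquitin. The "N-18" in the name probably refers to this orientation and an 18-residue linker, but the record does not say so. The insert is named UbiquitinC, yet the linked gene entry is UBA52, the ubiquitin–ribosomal protein L40 fusion gene. Because the residues used correspond to the ubiquitin moiety alone, the naming discrepancy may matter little in practice, but the record does not resolve it.

The stated purpose is as a fluorescent localization marker, with the localization listed as membrane and red fluorescence at 587 nm excitation and 610 nm emission. It is suited to live-cell or fixed-cell imaging of ubiquitin-tagged fluorescence after transient transfection or in G418-selected stable lines.
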