>Addgene plasmid #55150 | mCherry-UbiquitinC-N-18 | depositor partial sequence | sequence record 85516 | insert sequence
TGGAGTTGTTGCACCAATCATCGGACTTCAAAGTCGTAACAACTCCGCCCCCATGACGCAAATGGCGGTA
GCGTGTACGGTGGGAGGTCTTATATTAAGCAGAGCTGTTTAGTGATCGTCAGATCCGCTAGCGCACATGC
AGATCTTCGTGAAGACTCTGACTGGTAAGACCATCACCCTCGAGGTTGAGCCCAGTGACACCATTGAGAA
TGTCAAGGCAAAGATCCAAGATAAGGAAGGCATCCCTCCTGACCAGCAGAGGCTGATCTTTGCTGGAAAA
CAGCTGGAAGATGGGCGCACCCTGTCTGACTACAACATCCAGAAAGAGTCCACCCTGCACCTGGTACTCC
GTCTCAGAGGTGGGGGTGGAATTCTGCAGTCGACGGTACCGCGGGCCCGGGATCCACCGGTCGCCACCAT
GGTGAGCAAGGGCGAGGAGGATAACATGGCCATCATCAAGGAGTTCATGCGCTTCAAGGTGCACATGGAG
GGCTCCGTGAACGGCCACGAGTTCGAGATCGAGGGCGAGGGCGAGGGCCGCCCCTACGAGGGCACCCAGA
CCGCCAAGCTGAAGGTGACCAAGGGTGGCCCCCTGCCCTTCGCCTGGGACATCCTGTCCCCTCAGTTCAT
GTACGGCTCCAAGGCCTACGTGAAGCACCCCGCCGACATCCCCGACTACTTGAAGCTGTCCTTCCCCGAG
GGCTTCAAGTGGGAGCGCGTGATGAACTTCGAGGACGGCGGCGTGGTGACCGTGACCCAGGACTCCTCCC
TGCAGGACGGCGAGTTCATCTACAAGGTGAAGCTGCGCGGCACCAACTTCCCCTCCGACGGCCCCGTAAT
GCAGAAGAAGACCATGGGCTGGGAGGCCTCCTCCGAGCGGATGTACCCCGAGGACGGCGCCCTGAAGGGC
GAGATCAAGCAGAGGCTGAAGCTGAAGGACGGCGGCCACTACGACGCTGAGGTCAAGACCACCTACAAGG
CCAAGAAGCCCGTGCAGCTGCCCGGCGCCTACAACGTCAACATCAAGTTGGACATCACCTCCCACAACGA
GGACTACACCATCGTGGAACAGTACGAACGCGCCGAGGGCCGCCACTCCACCGGCGGCATGGACGAGCTG
TACAAGTAAAGCGGCCGCGACTCTAGATCATAATCAGCCATACCACATTTGTAGAGGTTTTACTGCTTTA
AAAACCTCCCCAACACC
