>Addgene plasmid #55150 | mCherry-UbiquitinC-N-18 | addgene partial sequence | sequence record 115291 | CMV-F 5'-CGCAAATGGGCGGTAGGCGTG-3'
GTCAGATCCGCTAGCGCCACCATGCAGATCTTCGTGAAGACTCTGACTGGTAAGACCATCACCCTCGAGG
TTGAGCCCAGTGACACCATTGAGAATGTCAAGGCAAAGATCCAAGATAAGGAAGGCATCCCTCCTGACCA
GCAGAGGCTGATCTTTGCTGGAAAACAGCTGGAAGATGGGCGCACCCTGTCTGACTACAACATCCAGAAA
GAGTCCACCCTGCACCTGGTACTCCGTCTCAGAGGTGGGGGTGGAATTCTGCAGTCGACGGTACCGCGGG
CCCGGGATCCACCGGTCGCCACCATGGTGAGCAAGGGCGAGGAGGATAACATGGCCATCATCAAGGAGTT
CATGCGCTTCAAGGTGCACATGGAGGGCTCCGTGAACGGCCACGAGTTCGAGATCGAGGGCGAGGGCGAG
GGCCGCCCCTACGAGGGCACCCAGACCGCCAAGCTGAAGGTGACCAAGGGTGGCCCCCTGCCCTTCGCCT
GGGACATCCTGTCCCCTCAGTTCATGTACGGCTCCAAGGCCTACGTGAAGCACCCCGCCGACATCCCCGA
CTACTTGAAGCTGTCCTTCCCCGAGGGCTTCAAGTGGGAGCGCGTGATGAACTTCGAGGACGGCGGCGTG
GTGACCGTGACCCAGGACTCCTCCCTGCAGGACGGCGAGTTCATCTACAAGGTGAAGCTGCGCGGCACCA
ACTTCCCCTCCGACGGCCCCGTAATGCAGAAGAAGACCATGGGCTGGGAGGCCTCCTCCGAGCGGATGTA
CCCCGAGGACGGCGCCCTGAAGGGCGAGATCAAGCAGAGGCTGAAGCTGAAGGACGGCGGCCACTACGAC
